Addgene plasmid #224564: pCAG-memRFP
Purpose: Ubiquitous expression plasmid, contains CAG promoter (CMV immediate early enhancer and chicken beta actin promoter), MCS and membrane RFP reporter.
Depositing lab: Erica Hutchins. Publication: CRISPR-Cas13d as a molecular tool to achieve targeted gene expression knockdown in chick embryos. Kim M, Hutchins EJ. Dev Biol. 2024 Nov 30:S0012-1606(24)00265-3. doi: 10.1016/j.ydbio.2024.11.013. PubMed 39622311.
Backbone
  Vector backbone: pCI-H2B-RFP
  Modifications to backbone: Excised IRES-H2B-RFP
  Vector type: Unspecified
Growth in bacteria
  Bacterial resistance: Ampicillin, 100 μg/mL
  Growth temperature: 37°C
  Growth strain: DH5alpha
  Copy number: High Copy
Gene/Insert
  Gene/Insert name: mRFP1 (alt name: monomeric red fluorescent protein)
  Species: Synthetic; Discosoma sp.
  Mutation: Codon optimized
  GenBank ID: AF506027.1
  Tag / fusion protein: Membrane localization signal
  Cloning method: Restriction Enzyme; 5′ cloning site NheI (not destroyed); 3′ cloning site NotI (not destroyed)
  Sequencing primers: 5′ tacagctcctgggcaacgtg
Terms and licenses: Academic/Nonprofit Terms; Industry Terms: Not Available to Industry
How to cite: pCAG-memRFP was a gift from Erica Hutchins (Addgene plasmid # 224564 ; http://n2t.net/addgene:224564 ; RRID:Addgene_224564)
