[The description below was written by a language model from this plasmid's Addgene catalogue record and pLannotate feature annotations shown in this document.]
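Description:
pCAG-memRFP is a 5.7 kb plasmid for strong, ubiquitous expression of a membrane-targeted red fluorescent reporter in vertebrate cells. It was derived from the pCI-H2B-RFP backbone by excising the IRES-H2B-RFP cassette. The catalogue lists its vector type as unspecified, but its architecture is that of a non-viral transient expression vector. It is propagated in E. coli as a high-copy plasmid through a ColE1/pUC-type origin and selected with ampicillin via the β-lactamase gene and its native promoter.

The expression unit is driven by the CAG promoter, annotated here as its three standard components: the human CMV immediate early enhancer, the chicken β-actin promoter (a variant with a 21-bp deletion), and a chimeric chicken β-actin/rabbit β-globin intron that promotes efficient splicing and high transcript levels. Downstream lie a multiple cloning site and the insert, a codon-optimized mRFP1 (a monomeric Discosoma-derived red fluorescent protein) cloned between NheI and NotI sites that remain intact. The record states that mRFP1 is fused to a membrane localization signal. This signal is not annotated in the feature table, and its identity and position are not given. Transcripts terminate at a rabbit β-globin polyadenylation signal; the short "HBB" fragment just upstream most likely reflects β-globin sequence carried along with that region rather than a functional coding sequence. The remaining backbone carries lac promoter/operator remnants, an SV40 origin of replication, and an SV40 poly(A) signal.

With its retained cloning site, the plasmid can serve as a membrane-labelling reporter or as a vector for introducing a gene of interest. The associated publication concerns CRISPR-Cas13d knockdown in chick embryos, which suggests use in that system.
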