Features (pLannotate 1.2.2; 17 found; start..end, strand, type, name):
    171..1031    -  CDS            AmpR: β-lactamase; bla; confers resistance to ampicillin, carbenicillin, and related antibiotics
   1032..1136    -  promoter       AmpR promoter: bla
   1167..1546    +  enhancer       CMV enhancer: human cytomegalovirus immediate early enhancer
   1548..1810    +  promoter       chicken β-actin promoter: contains a 21-bp deletion relative to the standard chicken β-actin promoter
   1811..2827    +  intron         chimeric intron: chimera between introns from chicken β-actin and rabbit β-globin
   3088..3762    +  CDS            mRFP1: mRFP1 is a basic (constitutively fluorescent) red fluorescent protein published in 2002, derived from Discosoma sp.. It is reported to be a somewhat slowly-maturing monomer with low acid sensitivity.
   3797..3874    +  CDS            HBB (fragment): HBB_PONPY - Experimental evidence at transcript level: Swiss-Prot protein existence level 2. Involved in oxygen transport from the lung to the various peripheral tissues. From Pongo pygmaeus (Bornean orangutan).
   3945..4000    +  polyA_signal   β-globin poly(A) signal: rabbit β-globin polyadenylation signal (Gil and Proudfoot, 1987)
   4415..4431    -  protein_bind   lac operator: The lac repressor binds to the lac operator to inhibit transcription in E. coli. This inhibition can be relieved by adding lactose or isopropyl-β-D-thiogalactopyranoside (IPTG). lac repressor encoded by lacI
   4439..4469    -  promoter       lac promoter: promoter for the E. coli lac operon
   4484..4505    -  protein_bind   CAP binding site: CAP binding activates transcription in the presence of cAMP. E. coli catabolite activator protein
   4518..4557    -  CDS            lacI (fragment): lac repressor; lacI; The lac repressor binds to the lac operator to inhibit transcription in E. coli. This inhibition can be relieved by adding lactose or isopropyl-β-D-thiogalactopyranoside (IPTG).
   4564..4586    +  promoter       SV40 promoter (fragment): SV40 enhancer and early promoter
   4610..4745    +  rep_origin     SV40 ori: SV40 origin of replication
   4765..4899    +  polyA_signal   SV40 poly(A) signal: SV40 polyadenylation signal
   4901..4955    -  CDS            lacI (fragment): lac repressor; lacI; The lac repressor binds to the lac operator to inhibit transcription in E. coli. This inhibition can be relieved by adding lactose or isopropyl-β-D-thiogalactopyranoside (IPTG).
   5138..5726    -  rep_origin     ori: high-copy-number ColE1/pMB1/pBR322/pUC origin of replication
>Addgene plasmid #224564 | pCAG-memRFP | addgene full sequence | sequence record 451482 | Addgene NGS Result
GAAGATCCTTTGATCTTTTCTACGGGGTCTGACGCTCAGTGGAACGAAAACTCACGTTAAGGGATTTTGG
TCATGAGATTATCAAAAAGGATCTTCACCTAGATCCTTTTAAATTAAAAATGAAGTTTTAAATCAATCTA
AAGTATATATGAGTAAACTTGGTCTGACAGTTACCAATGCTTAATCAGTGAGGCACCTATCTCAGCGATC
TGTCTATTTCGTTCATCCATAGTTGCCTGACTCCCCGTCGTGTAGATAACTACGATACGGGAGGGCTTAC
CATCTGGCCCCAGTGCTGCAATGATACCGCGAGACCCACGCTCACCGGCTCCAGATTTATCAGCAATAAA
CCAGCCAGCCGGAAGGGCCGAGCGCAGAAGTGGTCCTGCAACTTTATCCGCCTCCATCCAGTCTATTAAT
TGTTGCCGGGAAGCTAGAGTAAGTAGTTCGCCAGTTAATAGTTTGCGCAACGTTGTTGCCATTGCTACAG
GCATCGTGGTGTCACGCTCGTCGTTTGGTATGGCTTCATTCAGCTCCGGTTCCCAACGATCAAGGCGAGT
TACATGATCCCCCATGTTGTGCAAAAAAGCGGTTAGCTCCTTCGGTCCTCCGATCGTTGTCAGAAGTAAG
TTGGCCGCAGTGTTATCACTCATGGTTATGGCAGCACTGCATAATTCTCTTACTGTCATGCCATCCGTAA
GATGCTTTTCTGTGACTGGTGAGTACTCAACCAAGTCATTCTGAGAATAGTGTATGCGGCGACCGAGTTG
CTCTTGCCCGGCGTCAATACGGGATAATACCGCGCCACATAGCAGAACTTTAAAAGTGCTCATCATTGGA
AAACGTTCTTCGGGGCGAAAACTCTCAAGGATCTTACCGCTGTTGAGATCCAGTTCGATGTAACCCACTC
GTGCACCCAACTGATCTTCAGCATCTTTTACTTTCACCAGCGTTTCTGGGTGAGCAAAAACAGGAAGGCA
AAATGCCGCAAAAAAGGGAATAAGGGCGACACGGAAATGTTGAATACTCATACTCTTCCTTTTTCAATAT
TATTGAAGCATTTATCAGGGTTATTGTCTCATGAGCGGATACATATTTGAATGTATTTAGAAAAATAAAC
AAATAGGGGTTCCGCGCACATTTCCCCGAAAAGTGCCACCTGGGTCGACATTGATTATTGACTAGTTATT
AATAGTAATCAATTACGGGGTCATTAGTTCATAGCCCATATATGGAGTTCCGCGTTACATAACTTACGGT
AAATGGCCCGCCTGGCTGACCGCCCAACGACCCCCGCCCATTGACGTCAATAATGACGTATGTTCCCATA
GTAACGCCAATAGGGACTTTCCATTGACGTCAATGGGTGGAGTATTTACGGTAAACTGCCCACTTGGCAG
TACATCAAGTGTATCATATGCCAAGTACGCCCCCTATTGACGTCAATGACGGTAAATGGCCCGCCTGGCA
TTATGCCCAGTACATGACCTTATGGGACTTTCCTACTTGGCAGTACATCTACGTATTAGTCATCGCTATT
ACCATGGTCGAGGTGAGCCCCACGTTCTGCTTCACTCTCCCCATCTCCCCCCCCTCCCCACCCCCAATTT
TGTATTTATTTATTTTTTAATTATTTTGTGCAGCGATGGGGGCGGGGGGGGGGGGGGGGGGCGCGCGCCA
GGCGGGGCGGGGCGGGGCGAGGCGGAGAGGTGCGGCGGCAGCCAATCAGAGCGGCGCGCTCCGAAAGTTT
CCTTTTATGGCGAGGCGGCGGCGGCGGCGGCCCTATAAAAAGCGAAGCGCGCGGCGGGCGGGAGTCGCTG
CGCGCTGCCTTCGCCCCGTGCCCCGCTCCGCCGCCGCCTCGCGCCGCCCGCCCCGGCTCTGACTGACCGC
GTTACTCCCACAGGTGAGCGGGCGGGACGGCCCTTCTCCTCCGGGCTGTAATTAGCGCTTGGTTTAATGA
CGGCTTGTTTCTTTTCTGTGGCTGCGTGAAAGCCTTGAGGGGCTCCGGGAGGGCCCTTTGTGCGGGGGGA
GCGGCTCGGGGGGTGCGTGCGTGTGTGTGTGCGTGGGGAGCGCCGCGTGCGGCTCCGCGCTGCCCGGCGG
CTGTGAGCGCTGCGGGCGCGGCGCGGGGCTTTGTGCGCTCCGCAGTGTGCGCGAGGGGAGCGCGGCCGGG
GGCGGTGCCCCGCGGTGCGGGGGGGGCTGCGAGGGGAACAAAGGCTGCGTGCGGGGTGTGTGCGTGGGGG
GGTGAGCAGGGGGTGTGGGCGCGTCGGTCGGGCTGCAACCCCCCCTGCACCCCCCTCCCCGAGTTGCTGA
GCACGGCCCGGCTTCGGGTGCGGGGCTCCGTACGGGGCGTGGCGCGGGGCTCGCCGTGCCGGGCGGGGGG
TGGCGGCAGGTGGGGGTGCCGGGCGGGGCGGGGCCGCCTCGGGCCGGGGAGGGCTCGGGGGAGGGGCGCG
GCGGCCCCCGGAGCGCCGGCGGCTGTCGAGGCGCGGCGAGCCGCAGCCATTGCCTTTTATGGTAATCGTG
CGAGAGGGCGCAGGGACTTCCTTTGTCCCAAATCTGTGCGGAGCCGAAATCTGGGAGGCGCCGCCGCACC
CCCTCTAGCGGGCGCGGGGCGAAGCGGTGCGGCGCCGGCAGGAAGGAAATGGGCGGGGAGGGCCTTCGTG
CGTCGCCGCGCCGCCGTCCCCTTCTCCCTCTCCAGCCTCGGGGCTGTCCGCGGGGGGACGGCTGCCTTCG
GGGGGGACGGGGCAGGGCGGGGTTCGGCTTCTGGCGTGTGACCGGCGGCTCTAGAGCCTCTGCTAACCAT
GTTCATGCCTTCTTCTTTTTCCTACAGCTCCTGGGCAACGTGCTGGTTATTGTGCTGTCTCATCATTTTG
GCAAAGAATTGCTCGAGAGTTCGAAGCCTTAAGTACGCGTAGGCGCGCCTTAATTAACGTTTAAACATGC
ATGCAAATGGCTAGCGCCACCATGGGATGCATTAAATCTAAGAGGAAAGATAACTTGAACGATGACGAAG
CTGCAATGGGGTGTATTAAATCCAAAAGGAAAGATAATTTGAATGATGATGAAGCGGGCTCCGGCGGCTC
TGGCGGCATGGCAAGCAGCGAAGATGTTATTAAAGAATTTATGCGGTTTAAAGTCCGAATGGAAGGATCA
GTAAATGGACATGAATTTGAAATTGAAGGAGAAGGTGAAGGTCGACCATATGAAGGAACGCAAACTGCTA
AACTCAAAGTCACGAAAGGTGGTCCATTGCCGTTTGCTTGGGATATACTCTCTCCCCAATTTCAATATGG
ATCAAAAGCATATGTTAAACATCCTGCAGATATTCCTGATTATCTGAAACTCAGCTTTCCAGAAGGCTTT
AAATGGGAACGGGTAATGAATTTTGAAGATGGTGGGGTTGTTACAGTCACCCAAGATTCTAGTCTTCAAG
ATGGGGAATTTATATATAAAGTCAAATTGCGGGGCACAAATTTTCCAAGCGATGGGCCAGTCATGCAAAA
GAAAACAATGGGATGGGAAGCATCTACAGAAAGGATGTATCCAGAAGATGGAGCTCTCAAAGGGGAAATT
AAAATGAGATTGAAACTCAAAGATGGCGGGCATTATGATGCAGAAGTGAAAACGACTTATATGGCGAAGA
AACCCGTTCAGCTGCCTGGGGCTTATAAAACAGATATTAAACTCGATATTACTAGCCATAATGAAGATTA
CACAATAGTCGAGCAATATGAACGGGCAGAAGGGCGGCATTCAACAGGAGCTACCGGTATCGATAAGCTT
TCTAGATGAGCGGCCGCAATTCACTCCTCAGGTGCAGGCTGCCTATCAGAAGGTGGTGGCTGGTGTGGCC
AATGCCCTGGCTCACAAATACCACTGAGATCTTTTTCCCTCTGCCAAAAATTATGGGGACATCATGAAGC
CCCTTGAGCATCTGACTTCTGGCTAATAAAGGAAATTTATTTTCATTGCAATAGTGTGTTGGAATTTTTT
GTGTCTCTCACTCGGAAGGACATATGGGAGGGCAAATCATTTAAAACATCAGAATGAGTATTTGGTTTAG
AGTTTGGCAACATATGCCCATATGCTGGCTGCCATGAACAAAGGTTGGCTATAAAGAGGTCATCAGTATA
TGAAACAGCCCCCTGCTGTCCATTCCTTATTCCATAGAAAAGCCTTGACTTGAGGTTAGATTTTTTTTAT
ATTTTGTTTTGTGTTATTTTTTTCTTTAACATCCCTAAAATTTTCCTTACATGTTTTACTAGCCAGATTT
TTCCTCCTCTCCTGACTACTCCCAGTCATAGCTGTCCCTCTTCTCTTATGGAGATCCCTCGACCTGCACC
GTCGACCAGCTGGTCGACGGTGCACCGTCGACCAGCTTGGCGTAATCATGGTCATAGCTGTTTCCTGTGT
GAAATTGTTATCCGCTCACAATTCCACACAACATACGAGCCGGAAGCATAAAGTGTAAAGCCTGGGGTGC
CTAATGAGTGAGCTAACTCACATTAATTGCGTTGCGCTCACTGCCCGCTTTCCAGTCGGGAAACCTGTCG
TGCCAGCGGATCCGCATCTCAATTAGTCAGCAACCATAGTCCCGCCCCTAACTCCGCCCATCCCGCCCCT
AACTCCGCCCAGTTCCGCCCATTCTCCGCCCCATGGCTGACTAATTTTTTTTATTTATGCAGAGGCCGAG
GCCGCCTCGGCCTCTGAGCTATTCCAGAAGTAGTGAGGAGGCTTTTTTGGAGGCCTAGGCTTTTGCAAAA
AGCTAACTTGTTTATTGCAGCTTATAATGGTTACAAATAAAGCAATAGCATCACAAATTTCACAAATAAA
GCATTTTTTTCACTGCATTCTAGTTGTGGTTTGTCCAAACTCATCAATGTATCTTATCATGTCTGGATCC
GCTGCATTAATGAATCGGCCAACGCGCGGGGAGAGGCGGTTTGCGTATTGGGCGCTCTTCCGCTTCCTCG
CTCACTGACTCGCTGCGCTCGGTCGTTCGGCTGCGGCGAGCGGTATCAGCTCACTCAAAGGCGGTAATAC
GGTTATCCACAGAATCAGGGGATAACGCAGGAAAGAACATGTGAGCAAAAGGCCAGCAAAAGGCCAGGAA
CCGTAAAAAGGCCGCGTTGCTGGCGTTTTTCCATAGGCTCCGCCCCCCTGACGAGCATCACAAAAATCGA
CGCTCAAGTCAGAGGTGGCGAAACCCGACAGGACTATAAAGATACCAGGCGTTTCCCCCTGGAAGCTCCC
TCGTGCGCTCTCCTGTTCCGACCCTGCCGCTTACCGGATACCTGTCCGCCTTTCTCCCTTCGGGAAGCGT
GGCGCTTTCTCATAGCTCACGCTGTAGGTATCTCAGTTCGGTGTAGGTCGTTCGCTCCAAGCTGGGCTGT
GTGCACGAACCCCCCGTTCAGCCCGACCGCTGCGCCTTATCCGGTAACTATCGTCTTGAGTCCAACCCGG
TAAGACACGACTTATCGCCACTGGCAGCAGCCACTGGTAACAGGATTAGCAGAGCGAGGTATGTAGGCGG
TGCTACAGAGTTCTTGAAGTGGTGGCCTAACTACGGCTACACTAGAAGAACAGTATTTGGTATCTGCGCT
CTGCTGAAGCCAGTTACCTTCGGAAAAAGAGTTGGTAGCTCTTGATCCGGCAAACAAACCACCGCTGGTA
GCGGTGGTTTTTTTGTTTGCAAGCAGCAGATTACGCGCAGAAAAAAAGGATCTCAA
